>Addgene plasmid #141508 | TFORF0079 | depositor full sequence | sequence record 276660 | Full Sequence
TTAATGTAGTCTTATGCAATACTCTTGTAGTCTTGCAACATGGTAACGATGAGTTAGCAACATGCCTTAC
AAGGAGAGAAAAAGCACCGTGCATGCCGATTGGTGGAAGTAAGGTGGTACGATCGTGCCTTATTAGGAAG
GCAACAGACGGGTCTGACATGGATTGGACGAACCACTGAATTGCCGCATTGCAGAGATATTGTATTTAAG
TGCCTAGCTCGATACATAAACGGGTCTCTCTGGTTAGACCAGATCTGAGCCTGGGAGCTCTCTGGCTAAC
TAGGGAACCCACTGCTTAAGCCTCAATAAAGCTTGCCTTGAGTGCTTCAAGTAGTGTGTGCCCGTCTGTT
GTGTGACTCTGGTAACTAGAGATCCCTCAGACCCTTTTAGTCAGTGTGGAAAATCTCTAGCAGTGGCGCC
CGAACAGGGACTTGAAAGCGAAAGGGAAACCAGAGGAGCTCTCTCGACGCAGGACTCGGCTTGCTGAAGC
GCGCACGGCAAGAGGCGAGGGGCGGCGACTGGTGAGTACGCCAAAAATTTTGACTAGCGGAGGCTAGAAG
GAGAGAGATGGGTGCGAGAGCGTCAGTATTAAGCGGGGGAGAATTAGATCGCGATGGGAAAAAATTCGGT
TAAGGCCAGGGGGAAAGAAAAAATATAAATTAAAACATATAGTATGGGCAAGCAGGGAGCTAGAACGATT
CGCAGTTAATCCTGGCCTGTTAGAAACATCAGAAGGCTGTAGACAAATACTGGGACAGCTACAACCATCC
CTTCAGACAGGATCAGAAGAACTTAGATCATTATATAATACAGTAGCAACCCTCTATTGTGTGCATCAAA
GGATAGAGATAAAAGACACCAAGGAAGCTTTAGACAAGATAGAGGAAGAGCAAAACAAAAGTAAGACCAC
CGCACAGCAAGCGGCCGCTGATCTTCAGACCTGGAGGAGGAGATATGAGGGACAATTGGAGAAGTGAATT
ATATAAATATAAAGTAGTAAAAATTGAACCATTAGGAGTAGCACCCACCAAGGCAAAGAGAAGAGTGGTG
CAGAGAGAAAAAAGAGCAGTGGGAATAGGAGCTTTGTTCCTTGGGTTCTTGGGAGCAGCAGGAAGCACTA
TGGGCGCAGCGTCAATGACGCTGACGGTACAGGCCAGACAATTATTGTCTGGTATAGTGCAGCAGCAGAA
CAATTTGCTGAGGGCTATTGAGGCGCAACAGCATCTGTTGCAACTCACAGTCTGGGGCATCAAGCAGCTC
CAGGCAAGAATCCTGGCTGTGGAAAGATACCTAAAGGATCAACAGCTCCTGGGGATTTGGGGTTGCTCTG
GAAAACTCATTTGCACCACTGCTGTGCCTTGGAATGCTAGTTGGAGTAATAAATCTCTGGAACAGATTTG
GAATCACACGACCTGGATGGAGTGGGACAGAGAAATTAACAATTACACAAGCTTAATACACTCCTTAATT
GAAGAATCGCAAAACCAGCAAGAAAAGAATGAACAAGAATTATTGGAATTAGATAAATGGGCAAGTTTGT
GGAATTGGTTTAACATAACAAATTGGCTGTGGTATATAAAATTATTCATAATGATAGTAGGAGGCTTGGT
AGGTTTAAGAATAGTTTTTGCTGTACTTTCTATAGTGAATAGAGTTAGGCAGGGATATTCACCATTATCG
TTTCAGACCCACCTCCCAACCCCGAGGGGACCCATGCATTGCATCTCAATTAGTCAGCAACCAGGTGTGG
AAAGTCCCCAGGCTCCCCAGCAGGCAGAAGTATGCAAAGCATGCGTCTCAATTAGTCAGCAACCATAGTC
CCGCCCCTAACTCCGCCCATCCCGCCCCTAACTCCGCCCAGTTCCGCCCATTCTCCGCCCCATGGCTGAC
TAATTTTTTTTATTTATGCAGAGGCCGAGGCCGCCTCGGCCTCTGAGCTATTCCAGAAGTAGTGAGGAGG
CTTTTTTGGAGGCCTAGGCTTTTGCAAAAAGCTTTCTAGAGGTACCACCGGAGCTTACCATGACCGAGTA
CAAGCCCACGGTGCGCCTCGCCACCCGCGACGACGTCCCCAGGGCCGTACGCACCCTCGCCGCCGCGTTC
GCCGACTACCCCGCCACGCGCCACACCGTCGATCCGGACCGCCACATCGAGCGGGTCACCGAGCTGCAAG
AACTCTTCCTCACGCGCGTCGGGCTCGACATCGGCAAGGTGTGGGTCGCGGACGACGGCGCCGCCGTGGC
GGTCTGGACCACGCCGGAGAGCGTCGAAGCGGGGGCGGTGTTCGCCGAGATCGGCCCGCGCATGGCCGAG
TTGAGCGGTTCCCGGCTGGCCGCGCAGCAACAGATGGAAGGCCTCCTGGCGCCGCACCGGCCCAAGGAGC
CCGCGTGGTTCCTGGCCACCGTCGGCGTCTCGCCCGACCACCAGGGCAAGGGTCTGGGCAGCGCCGTCGT
GCTCCCCGGAGTGGAGGCGGCCGAGCGCGCCGGGGTGCCCGCCTTCCTGGAGACCTCCGCGCCCCGCAAC
CTCCCCTTCTACGAGCGGCTCGGCTTCACCGTCACCGCCGACGTCGAGGTGCCCGAAGGACCGCGCACCT
GGTGCATGACCCGCAAGCCCGGTGCCAGTTAACGAATTCTAGATCTTGAGACAAATGGCAGTATTCATCC
ACAATTTTAAAAGAAAAGGGGGGATTGGGGGGTACAGTGCAGGGGAAAGAATAGTAGACATAATAGCAAC
AGACATACAAACTAAAGAATTACAAAAACAAATTACAAAAATTCAAAATTTTCGGGTTTATTACAGGGAC
AGCAGAGATCCACTTTGGCGCCGGCTCGAGGCCTGCAGGTGCAAAGATGGATAAAGTTTTAAACAGAGAG
GAATCTTTGCAGCTAATGGACCTTCTAGGTCTTGAAAGGAGTGGGAATTGGCTCCGGTGCCCGTCAGTGG
GCAGAGCGCACATCGCCCACAGTCCCCGAGAAGTTGGGGGGAGGGGTCGGCAATTGAACCGGTGCCTAGA
GAAGGTGGCGCGGGGTAAACTGGGAAAGTGATGTCGTGTACTGGCTCCGCCTTTTTCCCGAGGGTGGGGG
AGAACCGTATATAAGTGCAGTAGTCGCCGTGAACGTTCTTTTTCGCAACGGGTTTGCCGCCAGAACACAG
GTAAGTGCCGTGTGTGGTTCCCGCGGGCCTGGCCTCTTTACGGGTTATGGCCCTTGCGTGCCTTGAATTA
CTTCCACCTGGCTGCAGTACGTGATTCTTGATCCCGAGCTTCGGGTTGGAAGTGGGTGGGAGAGTTCGAG
GCCTTGCGCTTAAGGAGCCCCTTCGCCTCGTGCTTGAGTTGAGGCCTGGCCTGGGCGCTGGGGCCGCCGC
GTGCGAATCTGGTGGCACCTTCGCGCCTGTCTCGCTGCTTTCGATAAGTCTCTAGCCATTTAAAATTTTT
GATGACCTGCTGCGACGCTTTTTTTCTGGCAAGATAGTCTTGTAAATGCGGGCCAAGATCTGCACACTGG
TATTTCGGTTTTTGGGGCCGCGGGCGGCGACGGGGCCCGTGCGTCCCAGCGCACATGTTCGGCGAGGCGG
GGCCTGCGAGCGCGGCCACCGAGAATCGGACGGGGGTAGTCTCAAGCTGGCCGGCCTGCTCTGGTGCCTG
GCCTCGCGCCGCCGTGTATCGCCCCGCCCTGGGCGGCAAGGCTGGCCCGGTCGGCACCAGTTGCGTGAGC
GGAAAGATGGCCGCTTCCCGGCCCTGCTGCAGGGAGCTCAAAATGGAGGACGCGGCGCTCGGGAGAGCGG
GCGGGTGAGTCACCCACACAAAGGAAAAGGGCCTTTCCGTCCTCAGCCGTCGCTTCATGTGACTCCACGG
AGTACCGGGCGCCGTCCAGGCACCTCGATTAGTTCTCGAGCTTTTGGAGTACGTCGTCTTTAGGTTGGGG
GGAGGGGTTTTATGCGATGGAGTTTCCCCACACTGAGTGGGTGGAGACTGAAGTTAGGCCAGCTTGGCAC
TTGATGTAATTCTCCTTGGAATTTGCCCTTTTTGAGTTTGGATCTTGGTTCATTCTCAAGCCTCAGACAG
TGGTTCAAAGTTTTTTTCTTCCATTTCAGGTGTCGTGAGGCTAGCACCGCCACCATGCAGCCGGCTAAGG
AAGTGACAAAGGCGTCGGACGGCAGCCTCCTGGGGGACCTCGGGCACACACCACTTAGCAAGAAGGAGGG
TATCAAGTGGCAGAGGCCGAGGCTCAGCCGCCAGGCTTTGATGAGATGCTGCCTGGTCAAGTGGATCCTG
TCCAGCACAGCCCCACAGGGCTCAGATAGCAGCGACAGTGAGCTGGAGCTGTCCACGGTGCGCCACCAGC
CAGAGGGGCTGGACCAGCTGCAGGCCCAGACCAAGTTCACCAAGAAGGAGCTGCAGTCTCTCTACAGGGG
CTTTAAGAATGAGTGTCCCACGGGCCTGGTGGACGAAGACACCTTCAAACTCATTTACGCGCAGTTCTTC
CCTCAGGGAGATGCCACCACCTATGCACACTTCCTCTTCAACGCCTTTGATGCGGACGGGAACGGGGCCA
TCCACTTTGAGGACTTTGTGGTTGGCCTCTCCATCCTGCTGCGGGGCACAGTCCACGAGAAGCTCAAGTG
GGCCTTTAATCTCTACGACATTAACAAGGATGGCTACATCACCAAAGAGGAGATGCTGGCCATCATGAAG
TCCATCTATGACATGATGGGCCGCCACACCTACCCCATCCTGCGGGAGGACGCGCCGGCGGAGCACGTGG
AGAGGTTCTTCGAGAAAATGGACCGGAACCAGGATGGGGTAGTGACCATTGAAGAGTTCCTGGAGGCCTG
TCAGAAGGATGAGAACATCATGAGCTCCATGCAGCTGTTTGAGAATGTCATCTAGTAATGAACTAGTCCG
TAACTTGAAAGTATTTCGATTTCTTGGCTTTATATATCTTGTGGAAAGGACGAATCGGTTATACCTTTAG
CAAGTGTACGCGTTAAGTCGACAATCAACCTCTGGATTACAAAATTTGTGAAAGATTGACTGGTATTCTT
AACTATGTTGCTCCTTTTACGCTATGTGGATACGCTGCTTTAATGCCTTTGTATCATGCTATTGCTTCCC
GTATGGCTTTCATTTTCTCCTCCTTGTATAAATCCTGGTTGCTGTCTCTTTATGAGGAGTTGTGGCCCGT
TGTCAGGCAACGTGGCGTGGTGTGCACTGTGTTTGCTGACGCAACCCCCACTGGTTGGGGCATTGCCACC
ACCTGTCAGCTCCTTTCCGGGACTTTCGCTTTCCCCCTCCCTATTGCCACGGCGGAACTCATCGCCGCCT
GCCTTGCCCGCTGCTGGACAGGGGCTCGGCTGTTGGGCACTGACAATTCCGTGGTGTTGTCGGGGAAATC
ATCGTCCTTTCCTTGGCTGCTCGCCTGTGTTGCCACCTGGATTCTGCGCGGGACGTCCTTCTGCTACGTC
CCTTCGGCCCTCAATCCAGCGGACCTTCCTTCCCGCGGCCTGCTGCCGGCTCTGCGGCCTCTTCCGCGTC
TTCGCCTTCGCCCTCAGACGAGTCGGATCTCCCTTTGGGCCGCCTCCCCGCGTCGACTTTAAGACCAATG
ACTTACAAGGCAGCTGTAGATCTTAGCCACTTTTTAAAAGAAAAGGGGGGACTGGAAGGGCTAATTCACT
CCCAACGAAGACAAGATCTGCTTTTTGCTTGTACTGGGTCTCTCTGGTTAGACCAGATCTGAGCCTGGGA
GCTCTCTGGCTAACTAGGGAACCCACTGCTTAAGCCTCAATAAAGCTTGCCTTGAGTGCTTCAAGTAGTG
TGTGCCCGTCTGTTGTGTGACTCTGGTAACTAGAGATCCCTCAGACCCTTTTAGTCAGTGTGGAAAATCT
CTAGCAGTACGTATAGTAGTTCATGTCATCTTATTATTCAGTATTTATAACTTGCAAAGAAATGAATATC
AGAGAGTGAGAGGAACTTGTTTATTGCAGCTTATAATGGTTACAAATAAAGCAATAGCATCACAAATTTC
ACAAATAAAGCATTTTTTTCACTGCATTCTAGTTGTGGTTTGTCCAAACTCATCAATGTATCTTATCATG
TCTGGCTCTAGCTATCCCGCCCCTAACTCCGCCCATCCCGCCCCTAACTCCGCCCAGTTCCGCCCATTCT
CCGCCCCATGGCTGACTAATTTTTTTTATTTATGCAGAGGCCGAGGCCGCCTCGGCCTCTGAGCTATTCC
AGAAGTAGTGAGGAGGCTTTTTTGGAGGCCTAGGGACGTACCCAATTCGCCCTATAGTGAGTCGTATTAC
GCGCGCTCACTGGCCGTCGTTTTACAACGTCGTGACTGGGAAAACCCTGGCGTTACCCAACTTAATCGCC
TTGCAGCACATCCCCCTTTCGCCAGCTGGCGTAATAGCGAAGAGGCCCGCACCGATCGCCCTTCCCAACA
GTTGCGCAGCCTGAATGGCGAATGGG
[124 nt withheld, positions 6467-6590]
C
[91 nt withheld, positions 6592-6682]
A
[49 nt withheld, positions 6684-6732]
CCTTTGACGTTGGAGTCCACGTTCTTT
[37 nt withheld, positions 6760-6796]
ACCCTATCTCGGTCTATTCTTTTGATTTATAAGGGATTTTGCCGATTTCGGCCTATTGGTTAAAAAATGA
GCTGATTTAACAAAAATTTAACGCGAATTTTAACAAAATATTAACGCTTACAATTTAGGTGGCACTTTTC
GGGGAAATGTGCGCGGAACCCCTATTTGTTTATTTTTCTAAATACATTCAAATATGTATCCGCTCATGAG
ACAATAACCCTGATAAATGCTTCAATAATATTGAAAAAGGAAGAGTATGAGTATTCAACATTTCCGTGTC
GCCCTTATTCCCTTTTTTGCGGCATTTTGCCTTCCTGTTTTTGCTCACCCAGAAACGCTGGTGAAAGTAA
AAGATGCTGAAGATCAGTTGGGTGCACGAGTGGGTTACATCGAACTGGATCTCAACAGCGGTAAGATCCT
TGAGAGTTTTCGCCCCGAAGAACGTTTTCCAATGATGAGCACTTTTAAAGTTCTGCTATGTGGCGCGGTA
TTATCCCGTATTGACGCCGGGCAAGAGCAACTCGGTCGCCGCATACACTATTCTCAGAATGACTTGGTTG
AGTACTCACCAGTCACAGAAAAGCATCTTACGGATGGCATGACAGTAAGAGAATTATGCAGTGCTGCCAT
AACCATGAGTGATAACACTGCGGCCAACTTACTTCTGACAACGATCGGAGGACCGAAGGAGCTAACCGCT
TTTTTGCACAACATGGGGGATCATGTAACTCGCCTTGATCGTTGGGAACCGGAGCTGAATGAAGCCATAC
CAAACGACGAGCGTGACACCACGATGCCTGTAGCAATGGCAACAACGTTGCGCAAACTATTAACTGGCGA
ACTACTTACTCTAGCTTCCCGGCAACAATTAATAGACTGGATGGAGGCGGATAAAGTTGCAGGACCACTT
CTGCGCTCGGCCCTTCCGGCTGGCTGGTTTATTGCTGATAAATCTGGAGCCGGTGAGCGTGGGTCTCGCG
GTATCATTGCAGCACTGGGGCCAGATGGTAAGCCCTCCCGTATCGTAGTTATCTACACGACGGGGAGTCA
GGCAACTATGGATGAACGAAATAGACAGATCGCTGAGATAGGTGCCTCACTGATTAAGCATTGGTAACTG
TCAGACCAAGTTTACTCATATATACTTTAGATTGATTTAAAACTTCATTTTTAATTTAAAAGGATCTAGG
TGAAGATCCTTTTTGATAATCTCATGACCAAAATCCCTTAACGTGAGTTTTCGTTCCACTGAGCGTCAGA
CCCCGTAGAAAAGATCAAAGGATCTTCTTGAGATCCTTTTTTTCTGCGCGTAATCTGCTGCTTGCAAACA
AAAAAACCACCGCTACCAGCGGTGGTTTGTTTGCCGGATCAAGAGCTACCAACTCTTTTTCCGAAGGTAA
CTGGCTTCAGCAGAGCGCAGATACCAAATACTGTTCTTCTAGTGTAGCCGTAGTTAGGCCACCACTTCAA
GAACTCTGTAGCACCGCCTACATACCTCGCTCTGCTAATCCTGTTACCAGTGGCTGCTGCCAGTGGCGAT
AAGTCGTGTCTTACCGGGTTGGACTCAAGACGATAGTTACCGGATAAGGCGCAGCGGTCGGGCTGAACGG
GGGGTTCGTGCACACAGCCCAGCTTGGAGCGAACGACCTACACCGAACTGAGATACCTACAGCGTGAGCT
ATGAGAAAGCGCCACGCTTCCCGAAGGGAGAAAGGCGGACAGGTATCCGGTAAGCGGCAGGGTCGGAACA
GGAGAGCGCACGAGGGAGCTTCCAGGGGGAAACGCCTGGTATCTTTATAGTCCTGTCGGGTTTCGCCACC
TCTGACTTGAGCGTCGATTTTTGTGATGCTCGTCAGGGGGGCGGAGCCTATGGAAAAACGCCAGCAACGC
GGCCTTTTTACGGTTCCTGGCCTTTTGCTGGCCTTTTGCTCACATGTTCTTTCCTGCGTTATCCCCTGAT
TCTGTGGATAACCGTATTACCGCCTTTGAGTGAGCTGATACCGCTCGCCGCAGCCGAACGACCGAGCGCA
GCGAGTCAGTGAGCGAGGAAGCGGAAGAGCGCCCAATACGCAAACCGCCTCTCCCCGCGCGTTGGCCGAT
TCATTAATGCAGCTGGCACGACAGGTTTCCCGACTGGAAAGCGGGCAGTGAGCGCAACGCAATTAATGTG
AGTTAGCTCACTCATTAGGCACCCCAGGCTTTACACTTTATGCTTCCGGCTCGTATGTTGTGTGGAATTG
TGAGCGGATAACAATTTCACACAGGAAACAGCTATGACCATGATTACGCCAAGCGCGCAATTAACCCTCA
CTAAAGGGAACAAAAGCTGGAGCTGCAAGC
Features (pLannotate 1.2.2; 31 found; start..end, strand, type, name):
      5..231     +  promoter       RSV promoter: Rous sarcoma virus enhancer/promoter
    232..412     +  LTR            5' LTR (truncated): truncated 5' long terminal repeat (LTR) from HIV-1
    459..584     +  misc_feature   HIV-1 Ψ: packaging signal of human immunodeficiency virus type 1
    568..931     +  CDS            HIV-1 gag (fragment): gag protein from human immunodeficiency virus 1; gag
   1077..1310    +  misc_feature   RRE: The Rev response element (RRE) of HIV-1 allows for Rev-dependent mRNA export from the nucleus to the cytoplasm.
   1687..1713    +  CDS            Rev (fragment): human immunodeficiency virus 1 (HIV-1) Rev protein; rev; enhances nuclear export of unspliced and incompletely spliced viral mRNAs
   1720..1743    +  promoter       SV40 promoter (fragment): SV40 early promoter
   1744..1815    +  promoter       SV40 promoter (fragment): SV40 enhancer and early promoter
   1839..1974    +  rep_origin     SV40 ori: SV40 origin of replication
   2020..2616    +  CDS            PuroR (fragment): puromycin N-acetyltransferase; pac from Streptomyces; confers resistance to puromycin
   2665..2782    +  misc_feature   cPPT/CTS: central polypurine tract and central termination sequence of HIV-1
   2847..2913    +  CDS            small t antigen (fragment): SV40 (simian virus 40) small t antigen
   2920..4098    +  promoter       EF-1α promoter: strong constitutive promoter for human elongation factor EF-1α
   4115..4882    +  CDS            KCNIP3: CSEN_HUMAN - Also known as CSEN, DREAM, KCHIP3. Experimental evidence at protein level: Swiss-Prot protein existence level 1. May play a role in the regulation of PSEN2 proteolytic processing and apoptosis. Together with PSEN2 involved in modulation of amyloid-beta formation. From Homo sapiens (Human).
   4898..4951    +  promoter       U6 promoter (fragment): RNA polymerase III promoter for human U6 snRNA
   4993..5581    +  misc_feature   WPRE: woodchuck hepatitis virus posttranscriptional regulatory element
   5632..5651    +  misc_feature   cPPT/CTS (fragment): central polypurine tract and central termination sequence of HIV-1
   5653..5886    +  LTR            3' LTR (ΔU3): self-inactivating 3' long terminal repeat (LTR) from HIV-1
   5964..6085    +  polyA_signal   SV40 poly(A) signal: SV40 polyadenylation signal
   6125..6260    +  rep_origin     SV40 ori: SV40 origin of replication
   6281..6299    -  promoter       T7 promoter: promoter for bacteriophage T7 RNA polymerase
   6307..6462    +  CDS            lacZα (fragment): LacZα fragment of β-galactosidase; lacZ fragment
   6467..6895    +  rep_origin     f1 ori (sequence partly withheld): f1 bacteriophage origin of replication; arrow indicates direction of (+) strand synthesis
   6948..7052    +  promoter       AmpR promoter: bla
   7053..7913    +  CDS            AmpR: β-lactamase; bla; confers resistance to ampicillin, carbenicillin, and related antibiotics
   8084..8672    +  rep_origin     ori: high-copy-number ColE1/pMB1/pBR322/pUC origin of replication
   8855..8947    +  CDS            lacI (fragment): lac repressor; lacI; The lac repressor binds to the lac operator to inhibit transcription in E. coli. This inhibition can be relieved by adding lactose or isopropyl-β-D-thiogalactopyranoside (IPTG).
   8960..8981    +  protein_bind   CAP binding site: CAP binding activates transcription in the presence of cAMP. E. coli catabolite activator protein
   8996..9026    +  promoter       lac promoter: promoter for the E. coli lac operon
   9034..9050    +  protein_bind   lac operator: The lac repressor binds to the lac operator to inhibit transcription in E. coli. This inhibition can be relieved by adding lactose or isopropyl-β-D-thiogalactopyranoside (IPTG). lac repressor encoded by lacI
   9095..9113    +  promoter       T3 promoter: promoter for bacteriophage T3 RNA polymerase
