[The description below was written by a language model from this plasmid's Addgene catalogue record and pLannotate feature annotations shown in this document.]
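Description:
TFORF0079 is a third-generation-style, self-inactivating lentiviral expression plasmid built on the pLX_TRC317 backbone and carrying the human KCNIP3 open reading frame (also known as CSEN, DREAM or KChIP3). It belongs to a barcoded transcription factor ORF collection. In bacteria it is maintained through a high-copy ColE1/pUC-type origin and selected with ampicillin via the β-lactamase gene. An f1 origin and remnants of a lac/lacZα cloning region with T3 and T7 promoters are also present in the backbone. The depositor notes that the plasmid can recombine, as is common for LTR-containing vectors.

The viral genome is transcribed from an RSV promoter fused to a truncated HIV-1 5' LTR. This is followed by the Ψ packaging signal with a gag fragment, the Rev response element for Rev-dependent nuclear export, and a cPPT/CTS. It ends in a ΔU3 3' LTR, which inactivates LTR promoter activity after integration, with an SV40 polyadenylation signal downstream.

Within this unit, an SV40 early promoter drives puromycin N-acetyltransferase for selection of transduced mammalian cells. A separate EF-1α promoter drives constitutive KCNIP3 expression, with a WPRE downstream to enhance transcript stability and expression. The record describes a unique 24-bp barcode associated with the ORF, but the feature table does not annotate it, so its position cannot be stated from the table. A short U6 promoter fragment is annotated between the ORF and the WPRE.

The barcode allows the overexpressed factor to be identified in pooled screens, such as directed differentiation studies. The annotated sequence length matches the stated backbone plus insert sizes.
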