Addgene plasmid #141508: TFORF0079
Purpose: Lentiviral vector for overexpressing the KCNIP3 transcription factor ORF with a unique 24-bp barcode. Barcodes facilitate identification of transcription factors in pooled screens.
Depositing lab: Feng Zhang. Depositing organization: Broad Institute. Publication: A transcription factor atlas of directed differentiation. Joung J, Ma S, Tay T, Geiger-Schuller KR, Kirchgatterer PC, Verdine VK, Guo B, Arias-Garcia MA, Allen WE, Singh A, Kuksenko O, Abudayyeh OO, Gootenberg JS, Fu Z, Macrae RK, Buenrostro JD, Regev A, Zhang F. Cell. 2023 Jan 5;186(1):209-229.e26. doi: 10.1016/j.cell.2022.11.026. PubMed 36608654.
Backbone
  Vector backbone: pLX_TRC317
  Backbone manufacturer: Broad Institute Genetic Perturbation Platform
  Backbone size w/o insert (bp): 8264
  Vector type: Mammalian Expression, Lentiviral
  Selectable markers: Puromycin
Growth in bacteria
  Bacterial resistance: Ampicillin, 100 μg/mL
  Growth temperature: 37°C
  Growth strain: NEB Stable
  Copy number: High Copy
Gene/Insert
  Gene/Insert name: KCNIP3
  Species: H. sapiens (human)
  Insert size (bp): 872
  Entrez Gene: KCNIP3 (a.k.a. CSEN, DREAM, KCHIP3)
  Promoter: EF1a
  Cloning method: Unknown
  Sequencing primers: 5′ GGGTGGAGACTGAAGTTAGGCCAG; 3′ CACATAGCGTAAAAGGAGCAACATAG
Terms and licenses: Academic/Nonprofit Terms; Industry Terms: Not Available to Industry
Depositor comments: NM_013434,ENST00000295225 . The transcription factor ORF portion of this plasmid was synthesized by Genewiz. Please test multiple small colonies in case of plasmid recombination. To make this collection available in a timely manner, a portion of this collection was not fully sequenced by Addgene. If an Addgene verified full plasmid sequence is not available, please contact us prior to placing an order to request the full sequence.
How to cite: TFORF0079 was a gift from Feng Zhang (Addgene plasmid # 141508 ; http://n2t.net/addgene:141508 ; RRID:Addgene_141508)
