>Addgene plasmid #141508 | TFORF0079 | depositor partial sequence | sequence record 276661 | Insert
ACCGCCACCATGCAGCCGGCTAAGGAAGTGACAAAGGCGTCGGACGGCAGCCTCCTGGGGGACCTCGGGC
ACACACCACTTAGCAAGAAGGAGGGTATCAAGTGGCAGAGGCCGAGGCTCAGCCGCCAGGCTTTGATGAG
ATGCTGCCTGGTCAAGTGGATCCTGTCCAGCACAGCCCCACAGGGCTCAGATAGCAGCGACAGTGAGCTG
GAGCTGTCCACGGTGCGCCACCAGCCAGAGGGGCTGGACCAGCTGCAGGCCCAGACCAAGTTCACCAAGA
AGGAGCTGCAGTCTCTCTACAGGGGCTTTAAGAATGAGTGTCCCACGGGCCTGGTGGACGAAGACACCTT
CAAACTCATTTACGCGCAGTTCTTCCCTCAGGGAGATGCCACCACCTATGCACACTTCCTCTTCAACGCC
TTTGATGCGGACGGGAACGGGGCCATCCACTTTGAGGACTTTGTGGTTGGCCTCTCCATCCTGCTGCGGG
GCACAGTCCACGAGAAGCTCAAGTGGGCCTTTAATCTCTACGACATTAACAAGGATGGCTACATCACCAA
AGAGGAGATGCTGGCCATCATGAAGTCCATCTATGACATGATGGGCCGCCACACCTACCCCATCCTGCGG
GAGGACGCGCCGGCGGAGCACGTGGAGAGGTTCTTCGAGAAAATGGACCGGAACCAGGATGGGGTAGTGA
CCATTGAAGAGTTCCTGGAGGCCTGTCAGAAGGATGAGAACATCATGAGCTCCATGCAGCTGTTTGAGAA
TGTCATCTAGTAATGAACTAGTCCGTAACTTGAAAGTATTTCGATTTCTTGGCTTTATATATCTTGTGGA
AAGGACGAATCGGTTATACCTTTAGCAAGTGT
