>Addgene plasmid #141508 | TFORF0079 | depositor partial sequence | sequence record 276662 | Barcode
ATCGGTTATACCTTTAGCAAGTGT
