>Addgene plasmid #141508 | TFORF0079 | addgene partial sequence | sequence record 319862 | WPRE-R 5'-CATAGCGTAAAAGGAGCAACA-3'
NNNNNNNNNNNCTTTCCANTTTTGTAATCCAGAGGTTGATTGTCGACTTAACGCGTACACTTGCTAAAGG
TATAACCGATTCGTCCTTTCCACAAGATATATAAAGCCAAGAAATCGAAATACTTTCAAGTTACGGACTA
GTTCATTACTAGATGACATTCTCAAACAGCTGCATGGAGCTCATGATGTTCTCATCCTTCTGACAGGCCT
CCAGGAACTCTTCAATGGTCACTACCCCATCCTGGTTCCGGTCCATTTTCTCGAAGAACCTCTCCACGTG
CTCCGCCGGCGCGTCCTCCCGCAGGATGGGGTAGGTGTGGCGGCCCATCATGTCATAGATGGACTTCATG
ATGGCCAGCATCTCCTCTTTGGTGATGTAGCCATCCTTGTTAATGTCGTAGAGATTAAAGGCCCACTTGA
GCTTCTCGTGGACTGTGCCCCGCAGCAGGATGGAGAGGCCAACCACAAAGTCCTCAAAGTGGATGGCCCC
GTTCCCGTCCGCATCAAAGGCGTTGAAGAGGAAGTGTGCATAGGTGGTGGCATCTCCCTGAGGGAAGAAC
TGCGCGTAAATGAGTTTGAAGGTGTCTTCGTCCACCAGGCCCGTGGGACACTCATTCTTAAAGCCCCTGT
AGAGAGACTGCAGCTCCTTCTTGGTGAACTTGGTCTGGGCCTGCAGCTGGTCCAGCCCCTCTGGCTGGTG
GCGCACCGTGNNANNNNNNNNNNNNNNNCTGTCGCTGCTATNNNNAGCCCTGNNGGGGCTGTNCTNGGNA
NGNNNNCCNCTTGACCNAGGCAGCATCTCATCAAAGCCTGGCGGGCTGANCCTCGGGCCTCTGCCNNCTT
GATTACCCTCCNTNN
